Addgene plasmid #113968: sg3
Purpose: Single short guide RNA targeting CAATGTATCTTATCATGTC
Depositing lab: Jordan Green. Depositing organization: Johns Hopkins University and School of Medicine. Publication: Poly(Beta-Amino Ester) Nanoparticles Enable Nonviral Delivery of CRISPR-Cas9 Plasmids for Gene Knockout and Gene Deletion. Rui Y, Varanasi M, Mendes S, Yamagata HM, Wilson DR, Green JJ. Mol Ther Nucleic Acids. 2020 Apr 21;20:661-672. doi: 10.1016/j.omtn.2020.04.005. PubMed 32380416.
Backbone
  Vector backbone: pBR322
  Backbone size w/o insert (bp): 2600
  Total vector size (bp): 430
  Vector type: Mammalian Expression
Growth in bacteria
  Bacterial resistance: Ampicillin, 100 μg/mL
  Growth temperature: 37°C
  Growth strain: DH5alpha
  Copy number: High Copy
Gene/Insert
  Gene/Insert name: sg3
  gRNA/shRNA sequence: CAATGTATCTTATCATGTC
  Species: H. sapiens (human), M. musculus (mouse)
  Promoter: U6
  Cloning method: TOPO Cloning
  Sequencing primers: 5′ CAGGGTTATTGTCTCATGAGCGGA; 3′ CCTGTGTGAAATTGTTATCCGCT
Terms and licenses: Academic/Nonprofit Terms; Industry Terms: Not Available to Industry
How to cite: sg3 was a gift from Jordan Green (Addgene plasmid # 113968 ; http://n2t.net/addgene:113968 ; RRID:Addgene_113968)
