[The description below was written by a language model from this plasmid's Addgene catalogue record and pLannotate feature annotations shown in this document.]
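Description:
sg3 is a small mammalian-expression plasmid that produces a single guide RNA for the Streptococcus pyogenes CRISPR/Cas9 system. The catalogue lists a pBR322-type backbone with the guide cassette inserted by TOPO cloning. Both the depositor sequence and the repository's sequencing result come to about 3.0 kb and carry the same set of features. The listed "total vector size" of 430 bp therefore probably refers to the insert cassette, with the 2.6 kb backbone making up the rest. In E. coli the plasmid replicates from a high-copy ColE1/pUC-type origin and is selected with ampicillin through the β-lactamase gene and its native promoter.

The functional unit is a human U6 RNA polymerase III promoter followed by a 19-nucleotide spacer and the tracrRNA-derived guide scaffold. The short "SV40 poly(A) signal" fragment annotated between the promoter and the scaffold lies exactly where the spacer sits. This suggests the guide is directed against an SV40 polyadenylation sequence, perhaps within a reporter or stop cassette, although the record does not name the target and lists only human and mouse as species. The cassette is flanked by attB1 and attB2 fragments. Elsewhere in the backbone there are lac promoter/operator remnants, lacI fragments, an SV40 origin with a partial early promoter, and a full SV40 poly(A) signal, none of which drives an annotated coding sequence.

The plasmid encodes no Cas9 and has no mammalian selection marker, so it must be co-delivered with a separate Cas9 expression construct. The associated work used such guide plasmids for nonviral, polymeric nanoparticle delivery of CRISPR components to achieve gene knockout and gene deletion.
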