Features (pLannotate 1.2.2; 17 found; start..end, strand, type, name):
    289..1149    -  CDS            AmpR: β-lactamase; bla; confers resistance to ampicillin, carbenicillin, and related antibiotics
   1150..1254    -  promoter       AmpR promoter: bla
   1284..1303    +  enhancer       CMV enhancer (fragment): human cytomegalovirus immediate early enhancer
   1322..1339    +  protein_bind   attB1 (fragment): mutant version of attB; recombination site for the Gateway® BP reaction BP Clonase™
   1391..1631    +  promoter       U6 promoter: RNA polymerase III promoter for human U6 snRNA
   1641..1659    +  polyA_signal   SV40 poly(A) signal (fragment): SV40 polyadenylation signal
   1678..1745    +  misc_RNA       tracrRNA (fragment): trans-activating CRISPR RNA for the Streptococcus pyogenes CRISPR/Cas9 system
   1756..1777    -  protein_bind   attB2 (fragment): mutant version of attB; recombination site for the Gateway® BP reaction BP Clonase™
   1832..1848    -  protein_bind   lac operator: The lac repressor binds to the lac operator to inhibit transcription in E. coli. This inhibition can be relieved by adding lactose or isopropyl-β-D-thiogalactopyranoside (IPTG). lac repressor encoded by lacI
   1856..1886    -  promoter       lac promoter: promoter for the E. coli lac operon
   1901..1922    -  protein_bind   CAP binding site: CAP binding activates transcription in the presence of cAMP. E. coli catabolite activator protein
   1935..1974    -  CDS            lacI (fragment): lac repressor; lacI; The lac repressor binds to the lac operator to inhibit transcription in E. coli. This inhibition can be relieved by adding lactose or isopropyl-β-D-thiogalactopyranoside (IPTG).
   1981..2003    +  promoter       SV40 promoter (fragment): SV40 enhancer and early promoter
   2027..2162    +  rep_origin     SV40 ori: SV40 origin of replication
   2182..2316    +  polyA_signal   SV40 poly(A) signal: SV40 polyadenylation signal
   2318..2372    -  CDS            lacI (fragment): lac repressor; lacI; The lac repressor binds to the lac operator to inhibit transcription in E. coli. This inhibition can be relieved by adding lactose or isopropyl-β-D-thiogalactopyranoside (IPTG).
   2555..118     -  rep_origin     ori (across the origin): high-copy-number ColE1/pMB1/pBR322/pUC origin of replication
>Addgene plasmid #113968 | sg3 | depositor full sequence | sequence record 215176 | sg3 sequence 3025 bps
GCCAGTTACCTTCGGAAAAAGAGTTGGTAGCTCTTGATCCGGCAAACAAACCACCGCTGGTAGCGGTGGT
TTTTTTGTTTGCAAGCAGCAGATTACGCGCAGAAAAAAAGGATCTCAAGAAGATCCTTTGATCTTTTCTA
CGGGGTCTGACGCTCAGTGGAACGAAAACTCACGTTAAGGGATTTTGGTCATGAGATTATCAAAAAGGAT
CTTCACCTAGATCCTTTTAAATTAAAAATGAAGTTTTAAATCAATCTAAAGTATATATGAGTAAACTTGG
TCTGACAGTTACCAATGCTTAATCAGTGAGGCACCTATCTCAGCGATCTGTCTATTTCGTTCATCCATAG
TTGCCTGACTCCCCGTCGTGTAGATAACTACGATACGGGAGGGCTTACCATCTGGCCCCAGTGCTGCAAT
GATACCGCGAGACCCACGCTCACCGGCTCCAGATTTATCAGCAATAAACCAGCCAGCCGGAAGGGCCGAG
CGCAGAAGTGGTCCTGCAACTTTATCCGCCTCCATCCAGTCTATTAATTGTTGCCGGGAAGCTAGAGTAA
GTAGTTCGCCAGTTAATAGTTTGCGCAACGTTGTTGCCATTGCTACAGGCATCGTGGTGTCACGCTCGTC
GTTTGGTATGGCTTCATTCAGCTCCGGTTCCCAACGATCAAGGCGAGTTACATGATCCCCCATGTTGTGC
AAAAAAGCGGTTAGCTCCTTCGGTCCTCCGATCGTTGTCAGAAGTAAGTTGGCCGCAGTGTTATCACTCA
TGGTTATGGCAGCACTGCATAATTCTCTTACTGTCATGCCATCCGTAAGATGCTTTTCTGTGACTGGTGA
GTACTCAACCAAGTCATTCTGAGAATAGTGTATGCGGCGACCGAGTTGCTCTTGCCCGGCGTCAATACGG
GATAATACCGCGCCACATAGCAGAACTTTAAAAGTGCTCATCATTGGAAAACGTTCTTCGGGGCGAAAAC
TCTCAAGGATCTTACCGCTGTTGAGATCCAGTTCGATGTAACCCACTCGTGCACCCAACTGATCTTCAGC
ATCTTTTACTTTCACCAGCGTTTCTGGGTGAGCAAAAACAGGAAGGCAAAATGCCGCAAAAAAGGGAATA
AGGGCGACACGGAAATGTTGAATACTCATACTCTTCCTTTTTCAATATTATTGAAGCATTTATCAGGGTT
ATTGTCTCATGAGCGGATACATATTTGAATGTATTTAGAAAAATAAACAAATAGGGGTTCCGCGCACATT
TCCCCGAAAAGTGCCACCTGGTCGACATTGATTATTGACTAGTAAGAATTCTGCCCCCGGGTGTACAAAA
AAGCAGGCTTTAAAGGAACCAATTCAGTCGACTGGATCCGGTACCAAGGTCGGGCAGGAAGAGGGCCTAT
TTCCCATGATTCCTTCATATTTGCATATACGATACAAGGCTGTTAGAGAGATAATTAGAATTAATTTGAC
TGTAAACACAAAGATATTAGTACAAAATACGTGACGTAGAAAGTAATAATTTCTTGGGTAGTTTGCAGTT
TTAAAATTATGTTTTAAAATGGACTATCATATGCTTACCGTAACTTGAAAGTATTTCGATTTCTTGGCTT
TATATATCTTGTGGAAAGGACGAAACACCGCAATGTATCTTATCATGTCGTTTCAGAGCTATGCTGGAAA
CAGCATAGCAAGTTGAAATAAGGCTAGTCCGTTATCAACTTGAAAAAGTGGCACCGAGTCGGTGCTTTTT
TCTAGACCCAGCTTTCTTGTACAAAGTTGGCATTACGCCAAGCTTGGCGTAATCATGGTCATAGCTGTTT
CCTGTGTGAAATTGTTATCCGCTCACAATTCCACACAACATACGAGCCGGAAGCATAAAGTGTAAAGCCT
GGGGTGCCTAATGAGTGAGCTAACTCACATTAATTGCGTTGCGCTCACTGCCCGCTTTCCAGTCGGGAAA
CCTGTCGTGCCAGCGGATCCGCATCTCAATTAGTCAGCAACCATAGTCCCGCCCCTAACTCCGCCCATCC
CGCCCCTAACTCCGCCCAGTTCCGCCCATTCTCCGCCCCATGGCTGACTAATTTTTTTTATTTATGCAGA
GGCCGAGGCCGCCTCGGCCTCTGAGCTATTCCAGAAGTAGTGAGGAGGCTTTTTTGGAGGCCTAGGCTTT
TGCAAAAAGCTAACTTGTTTATTGCAGCTTATAATGGTTACAAATAAAGCAATAGCATCACAAATTTCAC
AAATAAAGCATTTTTTTCACTGCATTCTAGTTGTGGTTTGTCCAAACTCATCAATGTATCTTATCATGTC
TGGATCCGCTGCATTAATGAATCGGCCAACGCGCGGGGAGAGGCGGTTTGCGTATTGGGCGCTCTTCCGC
TTCCTCGCTCACTGACTCGCTGCGCTCGGTCGTTCGGCTGCGGCGAGCGGTATCAGCTCACTCAAAGGCG
GTAATACGGTTATCCACAGAATCAGGGGATAACGCAGGAAAGAACATGTGAGCAAAAGGCCAGCAAAAGG
CCAGGAACCGTAAAAAGGCCGCGTTGCTGGCGTTTTTCCATAGGCTCCGCCCCCCTGACGAGCATCACAA
AAATCGACGCTCAAGTCAGAGGTGGCGAAACCCGACAGGACTATAAAGATACCAGGCGTTTCCCCCTGGA
AGCTCCCTCGTGCGCTCTCCTGTTCCGACCCTGCCGCTTACCGGATACCTGTCCGCCTTTCTCCCTTCGG
GAAGCGTGGCGCTTTCTCAATGCTCACGCTGTAGGTATCTCAGTTCGGTGTAGGTCGTTCGCTCCAAGCT
GGGCTGTGTGCACGAACCCCCCGTTCAGCCCGACCGCTGCGCCTTATCCGGTAACTATCGTCTTGAGTCC
AACCCGGTAAGACACGACTTATCGCCACTGGCAGCAGCCACTGGTAACAGGATTAGCAGAGCGAGGTATG
TAGGCGGTGCTACAGAGTTCTTGAAGTGGTGGCCTAACTACGGCTACACTAGAAGGACAGTATTTGGTAT
CTGCGCTCTGCTGAA
