Features (pLannotate 1.2.2; 17 found; start..end, strand, type, name):
     49..289     +  promoter       U6 promoter: RNA polymerase III promoter for human U6 snRNA
    299..317     +  polyA_signal   SV40 poly(A) signal (fragment): SV40 polyadenylation signal
    336..403     +  misc_RNA       tracrRNA (fragment): trans-activating CRISPR RNA for the Streptococcus pyogenes CRISPR/Cas9 system
    414..435     -  protein_bind   attB2 (fragment): mutant version of attB; recombination site for the Gateway® BP reaction BP Clonase™
    490..506     -  protein_bind   lac operator: The lac repressor binds to the lac operator to inhibit transcription in E. coli. This inhibition can be relieved by adding lactose or isopropyl-β-D-thiogalactopyranoside (IPTG). lac repressor encoded by lacI
    514..544     -  promoter       lac promoter: promoter for the E. coli lac operon
    559..580     -  protein_bind   CAP binding site: CAP binding activates transcription in the presence of cAMP. E. coli catabolite activator protein
    593..632     -  CDS            lacI (fragment): lac repressor; lacI; The lac repressor binds to the lac operator to inhibit transcription in E. coli. This inhibition can be relieved by adding lactose or isopropyl-β-D-thiogalactopyranoside (IPTG).
    639..661     +  promoter       SV40 promoter (fragment): SV40 enhancer and early promoter
    685..820     +  rep_origin     SV40 ori: SV40 origin of replication
    840..974     +  polyA_signal   SV40 poly(A) signal: SV40 polyadenylation signal
    976..1030    -  CDS            lacI (fragment): lac repressor; lacI; The lac repressor binds to the lac operator to inhibit transcription in E. coli. This inhibition can be relieved by adding lactose or isopropyl-β-D-thiogalactopyranoside (IPTG).
   1213..1801    -  rep_origin     ori: high-copy-number ColE1/pMB1/pBR322/pUC origin of replication
   1972..2832    -  CDS            AmpR: β-lactamase; bla; confers resistance to ampicillin, carbenicillin, and related antibiotics
   2833..2937    -  promoter       AmpR promoter: bla
   2968..2987    +  enhancer       CMV enhancer (fragment): human cytomegalovirus immediate early enhancer
   3006..3023    +  protein_bind   attB1 (fragment): mutant version of attB; recombination site for the Gateway® BP reaction BP Clonase™
>Addgene plasmid #113968 | sg3 | addgene full sequence | sequence record 222973 | Addgene NGS Result
AAGGAACCAATTCAGTCGACTGGATCCGGTACCAAGGTCGGGCAGGAAGAGGGCCTATTTCCCATGATTC
CTTCATATTTGCATATACGATACAAGGCTGTTAGAGAGATAATTAGAATTAATTTGACTGTAAACACAAA
GATATTAGTACAAAATACGTGACGTAGAAAGTAATAATTTCTTGGGTAGTTTGCAGTTTTAAAATTATGT
TTTAAAATGGACTATCATATGCTTACCGTAACTTGAAAGTATTTCGATTTCTTGGCTTTATATATCTTGT
GGAAAGGACGAAACACCGCAATGTATCTTATCATGTCGTTTCAGAGCTATGCTGGAAACAGCATAGCAAG
TTGAAATAAGGCTAGTCCGTTATCAACTTGAAAAAGTGGCACCGAGTCGGTGCTTTTTTCTAGACCCAGC
TTTCTTGTACAAAGTTGGCATTACGCCAAGCTTGGCGTAATCATGGTCATAGCTGTTTCCTGTGTGAAAT
TGTTATCCGCTCACAATTCCACACAACATACGAGCCGGAAGCATAAAGTGTAAAGCCTGGGGTGCCTAAT
GAGTGAGCTAACTCACATTAATTGCGTTGCGCTCACTGCCCGCTTTCCAGTCGGGAAACCTGTCGTGCCA
GCGGATCCGCATCTCAATTAGTCAGCAACCATAGTCCCGCCCCTAACTCCGCCCATCCCGCCCCTAACTC
CGCCCAGTTCCGCCCATTCTCCGCCCCATGGCTGACTAATTTTTTTTATTTATGCAGAGGCCGAGGCCGC
CTCGGCCTCTGAGCTATTCCAGAAGTAGTGAGGAGGCTTTTTTGGAGGCCTAGGCTTTTGCAAAAAGCTA
ACTTGTTTATTGCAGCTTATAATGGTTACAAATAAAGCAATAGCATCACAAATTTCACAAATAAAGCATT
TTTTTCACTGCATTCTAGTTGTGGTTTGTCCAAACTCATCAATGTATCTTATCATGTCTGGATCCGCTGC
ATTAATGAATCGGCCAACGCGCGGGGAGAGGCGGTTTGCGTATTGGGCGCTCTTCCGCTTCCTCGCTCAC
TGACTCGCTGCGCTCGGTCGTTCGGCTGCGGCGAGCGGTATCAGCTCACTCAAAGGCGGTAATACGGTTA
TCCACAGAATCAGGGGATAACGCAGGAAAGAACATGTGAGCAAAAGGCCAGCAAAAGGCCAGGAACCGTA
AAAAGGCCGCGTTGCTGGCGTTTTTCCATAGGCTCCGCCCCCCTGACGAGCATCACAAAAATCGACGCTC
AAGTCAGAGGTGGCGAAACCCGACAGGACTATAAAGATACCAGGCGTTTCCCCCTGGAAGCTCCCTCGTG
CGCTCTCCTGTTCCGACCCTGCCGCTTACCGGATACCTGTCCGCCTTTCTCCCTTCGGGAAGCGTGGCGC
TTTCTCATAGCTCACGCTGTAGGTATCTCAGTTCGGTGTAGGTCGTTCGCTCCAAGCTGGGCTGTGTGCA
CGAACCCCCCGTTCAGCCCGACCGCTGCGCCTTATCCGGTAACTATCGTCTTGAGTCCAACCCGGTAAGA
CACGACTTATCGCCACTGGCAGCAGCCACTGGTAACAGGATTAGCAGAGCGAGGTATGTAGGCGGTGCTA
CAGAGTTCTTGAAGTGGTGGCCTAACTACGGCTACACTAGAAGAACAGTATTTGGTATCTGCGCTCTGCT
GAAGCCAGTTACCTTCGGAAAAAGAGTTGGTAGCTCTTGATCCGGCAAACAAACCACCGCTGGTAGCGGT
GGTTTTTTTGTTTGCAAGCAGCAGATTACGCGCAGAAAAAAAGGATCTCAAGAAGATCCTTTGATCTTTT
CTACGGGGTCTGACGCTCAGTGGAACGAAAACTCACGTTAAGGGATTTTGGTCATGAGATTATCAAAAAG
GATCTTCACCTAGATCCTTTTAAATTAAAAATGAAGTTTTAAATCAATCTAAAGTATATATGAGTAAACT
TGGTCTGACAGTTACCAATGCTTAATCAGTGAGGCACCTATCTCAGCGATCTGTCTATTTCGTTCATCCA
TAGTTGCCTGACTCCCCGTCGTGTAGATAACTACGATACGGGAGGGCTTACCATCTGGCCCCAGTGCTGC
AATGATACCGCGAGACCCACGCTCACCGGCTCCAGATTTATCAGCAATAAACCAGCCAGCCGGAAGGGCC
GAGCGCAGAAGTGGTCCTGCAACTTTATCCGCCTCCATCCAGTCTATTAATTGTTGCCGGGAAGCTAGAG
TAAGTAGTTCGCCAGTTAATAGTTTGCGCAACGTTGTTGCCATTGCTACAGGCATCGTGGTGTCACGCTC
GTCGTTTGGTATGGCTTCATTCAGCTCCGGTTCCCAACGATCAAGGCGAGTTACATGATCCCCCATGTTG
TGCAAAAAAGCGGTTAGCTCCTTCGGTCCTCCGATCGTTGTCAGAAGTAAGTTGGCCGCAGTGTTATCAC
TCATGGTTATGGCAGCACTGCATAATTCTCTTACTGTCATGCCATCCGTAAGATGCTTTTCTGTGACTGG
TGAGTACTCAACCAAGTCATTCTGAGAATAGTGTATGCGGCGACCGAGTTGCTCTTGCCCGGCGTCAATA
CGGGATAATACCGCGCCACATAGCAGAACTTTAAAAGTGCTCATCATTGGAAAACGTTCTTCGGGGCGAA
AACTCTCAAGGATCTTACCGCTGTTGAGATCCAGTTCGATGTAACCCACTCGTGCACCCAACTGATCTTC
AGCATCTTTTACTTTCACCAGCGTTTCTGGGTGAGCAAAAACAGGAAGGCAAAATGCCGCAAAAAAGGGA
ATAAGGGCGACACGGAAATGTTGAATACTCATACTCTTCCTTTTTCAATATTATTGAAGCATTTATCAGG
GTTATTGTCTCATGAGCGGATACATATTTGAATGTATTTAGAAAAATAAACAAATAGGGGTTCCGCGCAC
ATTTCCCCGAAAAGTGCCACCTGGGTCGACATTGATTATTGACTAGTAAGAATTCTGCCCCCGGGTGTAC
AAAAAAGCAGGCTTTA
